>Addgene plasmid #240781 | SAGA032 | addgene full sequence | sequence record 484013 | Addgene NGS Result
TTAATTAAGCGTTGCGCTCACTGCCCGCTTTCCAGTCGGGAAACCTGTCGTGCCAGCTGCATTAATGAAT
CGGCCAACGCGCGGGGAGAGGCGGTTTGCGTATTGGGCGCCAGGGTGGTTTTTCTTTTCACCAGTGAGAC
GGGCAACAGCTGATTGCCCTTCACCGCCTGGCCCTGAGAGAGTTGCAGCAAGCGGTCCACGCTGGTTTGC
CCCAGCAGGCGAAAATCCTGTTTGATGGTGGTTAACGGCGGGATATAACATGAGCTGTCTTCGGTATCGT
CGTATCCCACTACCGAGATGTCCGCACCAACGCGCAGCCCGGACTCGGTAATGGCGCGCATTGCGCCCAG
CGCCATCTGATCGTTGGCAACCAGCATCGCAGTGGGAACGATGCCCTCATTCAGCATTTGCATGGTTTGT
TGAAAACCGGACATGGCACTCCAGTCGCCTTCCCGTTCCGCTATCGGCTGAATTTGATTGCGAGTGAGAT
ATTTATGCCAGCCAGCCAGACGCAGACGCGCCGAGACAGAACTTAATGGGCCCGCTAACAGCGCGATTTG
CTGGTGACCCAATGCGACCAGATGCTCCACGCCCAGTCGCGTACCGTCTTCATGGGAGAAAATAATACTG
TTGATGGGTGTCTGGTCAGAGACATCAAGAAATAACGCCGGAACATTAGTGCAGGCAGCTTCCACAGCAA
TGGCATCCTGGTCATCCAGCGGATAGTTAATGATCAGCCCACTGACGCGTTGCGCGAGAAGATTGTGCAC
CGCCGCTTTACAGGCTTCGACGCCGCTTCGTTCTACCATCGACACCACCACGCTGGCACCCAGTTGATCG
GCGCGAGATTTAATCGCCGCGACAATTTGCGACGGCGCGTGCAGGGCCAGACTGGAGGTGGCAACGCCAA
TCAGCAACGACTGTTTGCCCGCCAGTTGTTGTGCCACGCGGTTGGGAATGTAATTCAGCTCCGCCATCGC
CGCTTCCACTTTTTCCCGCGTTTTCGCAGAAACGTGGCTGGCCTGGTTCACCACGCGGGAAACGGTCTGA
TAAGAGACACCGGCATACTCTGCGACATCGTATAACGTTACTGGTTTCACATTCACCACCCTGAATTGAC
TCTCTTCCGGGCGCTATCATGCCATACCGCGAAAGGTTTTGCGCCATTCGATGGTGTCGGATCGAGATCG
ATCTCGATCCCGCGAAATTAATACGACTCACTATAGGGAGAGGAATTGTGAGCGGATAACAATTCCTACT
AGAGATTAAAGAGGAGAAACTATATATGAAAGCAATTTTCGTACTGAAACATCTTAATCATGCTAAGGAG
GTTTTCTAATGAGCAAAGGAGAAGAACTTTTCACTGGAGTTGTGCCAATTCTTGTTGAATTAGATGGTGA
TGTTAATGGGCACAAATTTTCTGTCAGTGGAGAGGGTGAAGGTGATGCTACATACGGAAAACTCACCCTT
AAATTTATTTGCACTACTGGAAAACTACCTGTTCCATGGCCAACACTTGTCACTACTCTGACCTATGGCG
TTCAATGCTTTTCCCGTTATCCGGATCACATGAAACGGCATGACTTTTTCAAGAGTGCCATGCCCGAAGG
TTATGTACAGGAACGCACTATATCTTTCAAAGATGACGGGAACTACAAGACGCGTGCTGAAGTCAAGTTT
GAAGGTGATACCCTTGTTAATCGTATCGAGTTAAAGGGTATTGATTTTAAAGAAGATGGAAACATTCTCG
GACACAAACTAGAGTACAACTATAACTCACACAATGTATACATCACGGCAGACAAACAAAAGAATGGAAT
CAAAGCTAACTTCAAAATTCGCCACAACATTGAAGATGGTTCCGTTCAACTAGCAGACCATTATCAACAA
AATACTCCAATTGGCGATGGCCCTGTCCTTTTACCAGACAACCATTACCTGTCGACACAATCTGCCCTTT
CGAAAGATCCCAACGAAAAGCGTGACCACATGGTCCTTCTTGAGTTTGTAACTGCTGCTGGGATTACACA
TGGCATGGATGAGCTCTACAAATGATCGACCTAGCATAACCCCGCGGGGCCTCTTCGGGGGTCTCGCGGG
GTTTTTTGCTGAAAGAAGCTTCAAATAAAACGAAAGGCTCAGTCGAAAGACTGGGCCTTTCGTTTTATCT
GTTGTTTGTCGCCAAAGCCCGAAAGGAAGCTGAGTTGGCTGCTGCCACCGCTGAGCAATAACTAGCATAA
CCCCTTGGGGCCTCTAAACGGGTCTTGAGGGGTTTTTTGCTGAAAGGAGGAACTATATCCGGATAAAAAT
TTATTTGCTTATTAATCATCCGGCTCGTATAATGTGTGGAGGGCCCAAGTTCACTTAAAAAGGAGAGCGA
CGATGAAATCTAACAATGCGCTCATCGTCATCCTCGGCACCGTCACCCTGGATGCTGTAGGCATAGGCTT
GGTTATGCCGGTACTGCCGGGCCTCTTGCGGGATATCGTCCATTCCGACAGCATCGCCAGTCACTATGGC
GTGCTGCTAGCGCTATATGCGTTGATGCAATTTCTATGCGCACCCGTTCTCGGAGCACTGTCCGACCGCT
TTGGCCGCCGCCCAGTCCTGCTCGCTTCGCTACTTGGAGCCACTATCGACTACGCGATCATGGCGACCAC
ACCCGTCCTGTGGATTCTCTACGCCGGACGCATCGTGGCCGGCATCACCGGCGCCACAGGTGCGGTTGCT
GGCGCCTATATCGCCGACATCACCGATGGGGAAGATCGGGCTCGCCACTTCGGGCTCATGAGCGCTTGTT
TCGGCGTGGGTATGGTGGCAGGCCCCGTGGCCGGGGGACTGTTGGGCGCCATCTCCCTGCACGCACCATT
CCTTGCGGCGGCGGTGCTCAACGGCCTCAACCTACTACTGGGCTGCTTCCTAATGCAGGAGTCGCATAAG
GGAGAGCGCCGTCCGATGCCCTTGAGAGCCTTCAACCCAGTCAGCTCCTTCCGGTGGGCGCGGGGCATGA
CCATTGTGGCCGCACTTATGACTGTCTTCTTTATCATGCAACTCGTAGGACAGGTGCCGGCAGCGCTCTG
GGTCATTTTCGGCGAGGACCGCTTTCGCTGGAGCGCGACGATGAGCGGCCTGTCGCTTGCGGTATTCGGA
ATCTTGCACGCCCTCGCTCAAGCCTTCGTCACTGGTCCCGCCACCAAACGTTTCGGCGAGAAGCAGGCCA
TTATCGCCGGCATGGCGGCCGACGCGCTGGGCTACGTCTTGCTGGCGTTCGCGACGCGAGGCTGGATGGC
CTTCCCCATTATGATTCTTCTCGCTTCCGGCGGCATCGGGATGCCCGCGTTGCAGGCCATGCTGTCCAGG
CAGGTAGATGACGACCATCAGGGACAGCTTCAAGGATCGCTCGCGGCTCTTACCAGCCTAACTTCGATCA
CTGGACCGCTGATCGTCACGGCGATTTATGCCGCCTCGGCGAGCACATGGAACGGGTTGGCATGGATTGT
AGGCGCCGCCCTATACCTTGTCTGCCTCCCCGCGTTGCGTCGCGGTGCATGGAGCCGGGCCACCTCGACC
TGAGACAATTGTCCAGATAAAAAAAATCCTTAGCTTTCGCTAAGGATGATTTCTTTATTGTAATTCATTA
AGCATTCTGCCGACATGGAAGCCATCACAAACGGCATGATGAACCTGAATCGCCAGCGGCATCAGCACCT
TGTCGCCTTGCGTATAATATTTGCCCATGGTGAAAACGGGGGCGAAGAAGTTGTCCATATTGGCCACGTT
TAAATCAAAACTGGTGAAACTCACCCAGGGATTGGCTGAGACGAAAAACATATTCTCAATAAACCCTTTA
GGGAAATAGGCCAGGTTTTCACCGTAACACGCCACATCTTGCGAATATATGTGTAGAAACTGCCGGAAAT
CGTCGTGGTATTCACTCCAGAGCGATGAAAACGTTTCAGTTTGCTCATGGAAAACGGTGTAACAAGGGTG
AACACTATCCCATATCACCAGCTCACCGTCTTTCATTGCCATACGAAATTCCGGATGAGCATTCATCAGG
CGGGCAAGAATGTGAATAAAGGCCGGATAAAACTTGTGCTTATTTTTCTTTACGGTCTTTAAAAAGGCCG
TAATATCCAGCTGAACGGTCTGGTTATAGGTACATTGAGCAACTGACTGAAATGCCTCAAAATGTTCTTT
ACGATGCCATTGGGATATATCAACGGTGGTATATCCAGTGATTTTTTTCTCCATTTTAGCTTCCTTAGCT
CCTGAAAATCTCGATAACTCAAAAAATACGCCCGGTAGTGATCTTATTTCATTATGGTGAAAGTTGGAAC
CTCTTACGTGCCGATCAACGTCTCATTTTCGCCAGACCCTTGTCATTTAAATCGTAATTATTGGGGACCC
CTGGATTCTCACCAATAAAAAACGCCCGGCGGCAACCGAGCGTTCTGAACAAATCCAGATGGAGTTCTGA
GGTCATTACTGGATCTATCAACAGGAGTCCAAGACTAGTCTTTTCCGCTGCATAACCCTGCTTCGGGGTC
ATTATAGCGATTTTTTCGGTATATCCATCCTTTTTCGCACGATATACAGGATTTTGCCAAAGGGTTCGTG
TAGACTTTCCTTGGTGTATCCAACGGCGTCAGCCGGGCAGGATAGGTGAAGTAGGCCCACCCGCGAGCGG
GTGTTCCTTCTTCACTGTCCCTTATTCGCACCTGGCGGTGCTCAACGGGAATCCTGCTCTGCGAGGCTGG
CCGTAGGCCGGCCGCGATGCAGGTGGCTGCTGAACCCCCAGCCGGAACTGACCCCACAAGGCCCTAGCGT
TTGCAATGCACCAGGTCATCATTGACCCAGGCGTGTTCCACCAGGCCGCTGCCTCGCAACTCTTCGCAGG
CTTCGCCAACCTGCTCGCGCCACTTCTTCACGCGGGTGGAATCCGATCCGCACATGAGGCGGAAGGTTTC
CAGCTTGAGCGGGTACGGCTCCCGGTGCGAGCTGAAATAGTCGAACATCCGTCGGGCCGTCGGCGACAGC
TTGCGGTACTTCTCCCATATGAATTTCGTGTAGTGGTCGCCAGCAAACAGCACGACGATTTCCTCGTCGA
TCAGGACCTGGCAACGGGACGTTTTCTTGCCACGGTCCAGGACGCGGAAGCGGTGCAGCAGCGACACCGA
TTCCAGGTGCCCAACGCGGTCGGACGTGAAGCCCATCGCCGTCGCCTGTAGGCGCGACAGGCATTCCTCG
GCCTTCGTGTAATACCGGCCATTGATCGACCAGCCCAGGTCCTGGCAAAGCTCGTAGAACGTGAAGGTGA
TCGGCTCGCCGATAGGGGTGCGCTTCGCGTACTCCAACACCTGCTGCCACACCAGTTCGTCATCGTCGGC
CCGCAGCTCGACGCCGGTGTAGGTGATCTTCACGTCCTTGTTGACGTGGAAAATGACCTTGTTTTGCAGC
GCCTCGCGCGGGATTTTCTTGTTGCGCGTGGTGAACAGGGCAGAGCGGGCCGTGTCGTTTGGCATCGCTC
GCATCGTGTCCGGCCACGGCGCAATATCGAACAAGGAAAGCTGCATTTCCTTGATCTGCTGCTTCGTGTG
TTTCAGCAACGCGGCCTGCTTGGCTTCGCTGACCTGTTTTGCCAGGTCCTCGCCGGCGGTTTTTCGCTTC
TTGGTCGTCATAGTTCCTCGCGTGTCGATGGTCATCGACTTCGCCAAACCTGCCGCCTCCTGTTCGAGAC
GACGCGAACGCTCCACGGCGGCCGATGGCGCGGGCAGGGCAGGGGGAGCCAGTTGCACGCTGTCGCGCTC
GATCTTGGCCGTAGCTTGCTGGACTATCGAGCCGACGGACTGGAAGGTTTCGCGGGGCGCACGCATGACG
GTGCGGCTTGCGATGGTTTCGGCATCCTCGGCGGAAAACCCCGCGTCGATCAGTTCTTGCCTGTATGCCT
TCCGGTCAAACGTCCGATTCATTCACCCTCCTTGCGGGATTGCCCCGGAATTAATTCCCCGGATCGATCC
GTCGATCTTGATCCCCTGCGCCATCAGATCCTTGGCGGCAAGAAAGCCATCCAGTTTACTTTGCAGGGCT
TCCCAACCTTACCAGAGGGCGCCCCAGCTGGCAATTCCGGTTCGCTTGCTGTCCATAAAACCGCCCAGTC
TAGCTATCGCCATGTAAGCCCACTGCAAGCTACCTGCTTTCTCTTTGCGCTTGCGTTTTCCCTTGTCCAG
ATAGCCCAGTAGCTGACATTCATCCGGGGTCAGCACCGTTTCTGCGGACTGGCTTTCTACGTGGCTGCCA
TTTTTGGGGTGAGGCCGTTCGCGGCCGAGGGGCGCAGCCCCTGGGGGGATGGGAGGCCCGCGTTAGCGGG
CCGGGAGGGTTCGAGAAGGGGGGGCACCCCCCTTCGGCGTGCGCGGTCACGCGCACAGGGCGCAGCCCTG
GTTAAAAACAAGGTTTATAAATATTGGTTTAAAAGCAGGTTAAAAGACAGGTTAGCGGTGGCCGAAAAAC
GGGCGGAAACCCTTGCAAATGCTGGATTTTCTGCCTGTGGACAGCCCCTCAAATGTCAATAGGTGCGCCC
CTCATCTGTCAGCACTCTGCCCCTCAAGTGTCAAGGATCGCGCCCCTCATCTGTCAGTAGTCGCGCCCCT
CAAGTGTCAATACCGCAGGGCACTTATCCCCAGGCTTGTCCACATCATCTGTGGGAAACTCGCGTAAAAT
CAGGCGTTTTCGCCGATTTGCGAGGCTGGCCAGCTCCACGTCGCCGGCCGAAATCGAGCCTGCCCCTCAT
CTGTCAACGCCGCGCCGGGTGAGTCGGCCCCTCAAGTGTCAACGTCCGCCCCTCATCTGTCAGTGAGGGC
CAAGTTTTCCGCGAGGTATCCACAACGCCGGCGGCCCTACATGGCTCTGCTGTAGTGAGTGGGTTGCGCT
CCGGCAGCGGTCCTGATCCCCCGCAGAAAAAAAGGATCTCAAGAAGATCCTTTGATCTTTTCTACGGCGC
GCCCAATACCATTGTTCATTCCACGGACAAAAACAGAGAAAGGAAACGACAGAGGCCAAAAAGCCTCGCT
TTCAGCACCTGTCGTTTCCTTTCTTTTCAGAGGGTATTTTAAATAAAAACATTAAGTTATGACGAAGAAG
AACGGAAACGCCTTAAACCGAAAATTTTCATAAATAGCGAAAACCCGCGAGGTCGCCGCCCCGTAACCTG
TCGGATCACCGGAAAGGACCCGTAAAGTGATAATGATTATCATCTACATATCACAACGTGCGTGGATTAC
GATTTTCTAGGGCGGCGGATTTGTCCTACTCAGGAGAGCGTTCACCGACAAACAACAGATAAAACGAAAG
GCCCAGTCTTTCGACTGAGCCTTTCGTTTTATTTGATGCCT
Features (pLannotate 1.2.2; 21 found; start..end, strand, type, name):
     18..1100    -  CDS            lacI: lac repressor; lacI; The lac repressor binds to the lac operator to inhibit transcription in E. coli. This inhibition can be relieved by adding lactose or isopropyl-β-D-thiogalactopyranoside (IPTG).
   1101..1178    -  promoter       lacI promoter: lacI
   1209..1227    +  promoter       T7 promoter: promoter for bacteriophage T7 RNA polymerase
   1232..1256    +  protein_bind   lac operator: The lac repressor binds to the lac operator to inhibit transcription in E. coli. This inhibition can be relieved by adding lactose or isopropyl-β-D-thiogalactopyranoside (IPTG). lac repressor encoded by lacI
   1339..2052    +  CDS            Folding Reporter GFP: Folding Reporter GFP is a basic (constitutively fluorescent) green fluorescent protein published in 1999, derived from Aequorea victoria.
   2122..2168    +  terminator     rrnB T1 terminator: transcription terminator T1 from the E. coli rrnB gene
   2183..2224    +  CDS            SET1 (fragment): solubility-enhancement tag derived from T7 phage gene 10B
   2232..2279    +  terminator     T7 terminator: transcription terminator for bacteriophage T7 RNA polymerase
   2321..2344    +  promoter       trc promoter (fragment): strong E. coli promoter; hybrid between the trp and lac UV5 promoters
   2383..3573    +  CDS            TcR: tetracycline efflux protein; tet; confers resistance to tetracycline
   3584..3623    -  terminator     bacterial terminator (fragment): putative bacterial transcription terminator
   3628..4254    -  CDS            CmR (fragment): chloramphenicol acetyltransferase; cat; confers resistance to chloramphenicol
   4255..4357    -  promoter       cat promoter: promoter of the E. coli cat gene encoding chloramphenicol acetyltransferase
   4415..4509    -  terminator     lambda t0 terminator: transcription terminator from phage lambda
   4655..4763    +  oriT           oriT: incP origin of transfer
   4824..5972    -  CDS            trfA: trans-acting replication protein that binds to and activates oriV
   6024..6305    -  CDS            tnpA (fragment): TN5P_ECOLX - Also known as tnp. Experimental evidence at protein level: Swiss-Prot protein existence level 1. Mediates transposition of transposon Tn5 by a 'cut and paste' mechanism. First, the monomeric transposase binds the 19 bp inverted DNA repeats flanking the transposon. Then, dimerization of the DNA- bound transposase creates a synaptic DNA complex. After nicking of the first DNA strand, excision of the transposon proceeds through a series of intermediates. The transposase then mediates the insertion of the transposon at a new site by strand transfer. The activity of the wild- type tran
   6365..6896    -  rep_origin     oriV: incP origin of replication
   6952..6987    -  rep_origin     CloDF13 ori (fragment): Plasmids containing the CloDF13 (CDF) origin of replication can be propagated in E. coli cells that contain additional plasmids with compatible origins.
   7009..7276    +  misc_feature   cos (fragment): lambda cos site; allows packaging into phage lambda particles
   7299..7385    -  terminator     rrnB T1 terminator: Escherichia coli rrnB; transcription terminator T1 from the E. coli rrnB gene
