[The description below was written by a language model from this plasmid's Addgene catalogue record and pLannotate feature annotations shown in this document.]
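Description:
SAGA032 is a low-copy synthetic biology plasmid of about 7.4 kb built on a pSEVAx21-type backbone, which uses the broad-host-range RK2 (incP) replicon. The feature table shows oriV together with the trfA gene, whose product binds and activates that origin, and an incP oriT that would permit conjugative mobilisation from a suitable donor. It is propagated in E. coli and selected with tetracycline. Short matches to a Tn5 transposase, a CloDF13 origin and a lambda cos site are annotated only as fragments. They are probably backbone remnants or automated-annotation artefacts rather than functional parts.

The payload is the "triple selection cassette" gfp–tetA(RK2)–CmTrunc. A T7 promoter with an adjacent lac operator, named in the record as a consensus pT7 combined with a "BCD_high" translation element, drives a folding-reporter GFP. A divergently oriented lacI gene with its own promoter supplies repressor for IPTG-responsive control, and rrnB T1 and T7 terminators close this unit. Downstream lies the tetracycline efflux gene tetA, preceded by a trc promoter fragment, and the record notes a mutation in its translation initiation region. On the opposite strand is a cat promoter driving a chloramphenicol acetyltransferase gene that is annotated as a fragment, consistent with the "CmTrunc" name and thus presumably non-functional as it stands.

According to the depositor, the cassette enables in vivo recombineering of plasmid DNA in E. coli. It combines a fluorescent screen, tetracycline selection and a truncated chloramphenicol marker. The record does not spell out how each element is used in the workflow.
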