Addgene plasmid #240781: SAGA032
Purpose: Plasmid contains the triple selection cassette gfp - tetARK2- CmTrunc that allows for in vivo recombineering in E.coli.
Depositing lab: Morten Norholm. Depositing organization: Danmarks Tekniske Universitet. Publication: Simple and robust in vivo engineering of plasmid DNA at any copy number in Escherichia coli. Sepulchro AGV, Kozlowski HCJ, Norholm MHH. Commun Biol. 2025 Jun 17;8(1):933. doi: 10.1038/s42003-025-08361-9. PubMed 40527904.
Backbone
  Vector backbone: pSEVAx21
  Vector type: Synthetic Biology
Growth in bacteria
  Bacterial resistance: Tetracycline, 10 μg/mL
  Growth temperature: 37°C
  Growth strain: DH5alpha
  Copy number: Low Copy
Gene/Insert
  Gene/Insert name: SAGA RK2 pT7cons BCD_high - gfp - tetARK2- CmTrunc
  Species: Unspecified
  Mutation: Mutation on translation initiation region of tetA
  Cloning method: Other
Terms and licenses: Academic/Nonprofit Terms; Industry Terms: Not Available to Industry
How to cite: SAGA032 was a gift from Morten Norholm (Addgene plasmid # 240781 ; http://n2t.net/addgene:240781 ; RRID:Addgene_240781)
